>Addgene plasmid #33019 | pCS2-bNWASP | addgene partial sequence | sequence record 39893 | SP6 5'-ATTTAGGTGACACTATAG-3'
CCGGCCGGCCTACCATGAGCTCCGGCCAGCAGCAGCCGCCGCCGCCGCGGAGGGTCACCAACGTGGGGTC
CCTGCTGCTCACCCCGCAGGAGAACGAGTCCCTCTTCACCTTCCTCGGCAAGAAATGTGTGACCATGTCT
TCGGCAGTGGTACAGTTATATGCAGCAGATCGGAACTGTATGTGGTCAAAGAAGTGCAGTGGTGTTGCTT
GTCTTGTTAAGGACAATCCACAGAGATCTTATTTTTTAAGAATATTTGATATCAAGGATGGGAAACTATT
GTGGGAACAAGAGCTATACAATAACTTTGTATATAATAGTCCTAGAGGATATTTTCATACCTTTGCTGGA
GATACCTGTCAAGTTGCTCTTAATTTTGCCAATGAAGAAGAAGCAAAAAAATTCCGAAAAGCAGTTACAG
ACTTGTTGGGACGACGACAAAGGAAATCTGAGAAAAGACGAGACCCCCCAAATGGTCCTAATCTACCCAT
GGCAACAGTTGACATAAAAAATCCAGAAATTACAACAAATAGATTTTATGGTCCGCAAATCAACAACATC
TCCCATACCAAAGAAAAGAAAAAAGGAAAAGCTAAAAAGAAGAGGTTAACTAAGGCAGATATTGGAACAC
CAAGCAATTTCCAACACATTGGACATGTGGGTTGGGATCCGAATACTGGCTTTGATCTGAATAATTTGGA
TCCAGAATTGAAGAATCTTTTTGATATGTGTGGAATCTCAGAGGCACAACTTAAAGACAGAGAAACATCA
AAAGTTATATATGACTTCATTGAAAAAACAGGAGGTGTTGAAGCTGTTAAAAATGAACTGCGAAGGCAAG
CACCACCACCTCCACCACCATCAGG
