[The description below was written by a language model from this plasmid's Addgene catalogue record.]
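Description:
pCS2-bNWASP is a mammalian expression plasmid built on the pCS2+ backbone (about 4.1 kb without insert) that carries the bovine (Bos taurus) coding sequence for N-WASP, the product of the WASL gene. It is maintained in E. coli as a high-copy plasmid under ampicillin selection. No feature table accompanies the record, so the exact insert size, the restriction sites used for cloning and the presence or absence of any epitope or purification tag are not stated. The cloning sites are listed as none or unknown.

Expression of N-WASP is driven by the simian CMV IE94 promoter, the strong constitutive viral promoter characteristic of the pCS2 vector family, which is widely used for expression in transfected vertebrate cells and in injected embryos. The listed 5′ sequencing primer is SP6, which fits the general pCS2+ design: an SP6 phage promoter lies between the CMV promoter and the cloning region and can be used to make synthetic mRNA by in vitro transcription. The record itself does not describe this element.

N-WASP is a Wiskott-Aldrich syndrome protein family member that activates the Arp2/3 complex to nucleate branched actin filaments in response to signals such as Cdc42 and phosphoinositides. The associated work concerns the self-assembly of filopodia-like actin structures on supported lipid bilayers. The plasmid therefore probably served as a source of bovine N-WASP for studies of membrane-triggered actin assembly, although its precise use is not given in the record.
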