Addgene plasmid #33019: pCS2-bNWASP
Depositing lab: Marc Kirschner. Publication: Self-assembly of filopodia-like structures on supported lipid bilayers. Lee K, Gallop JL, Rambani K, Kirschner MW. Science. 2010 Sep 10;329(5997):1341-5. 10.1126/science.1191710 PubMed 20829485.
Backbone
  Vector backbone: pCS2+
  Backbone manufacturer: RZPD
  Backbone size w/o insert (bp): 4100
  Vector type: Mammalian Expression
Growth in bacteria
  Bacterial resistance: Ampicillin, 100 μg/mL
  Growth temperature: 37°C
  Growth strain: DH5alpha
  Copy number: High Copy
Gene/Insert
  Gene/Insert name: N-WASP
  Species: B. taurus (bovine)
  Entrez Gene: WASL (a.k.a. BOS_4408)
  Promoter: simian CMV IE94
  Cloning method: Restriction Enzyme; 5′ cloning site none (unknown if destroyed); 3′ cloning site none (unknown if destroyed)
  Sequencing primers: 5′ SP6; 3′ M13 reverse
Terms and licenses: Academic/Nonprofit Terms; Industry Terms: Not Available to Industry
How to cite: pCS2-bNWASP was a gift from Marc Kirschner (Addgene plasmid # 33019 ; http://n2t.net/addgene:33019 ; RRID:Addgene_33019)
